>Addgene plasmid #45502 | pcDNA3.1-Flag-PGC-1alpha2 | depositor full sequence | sequence record 63592 | pcDNA3.1-Flag-PGC-1alpha2 sequence 6564 bps
GACGGATCGGGAGATCTCCCGATCCCCTATGGTCGACTCTCAGTACAATCTGCTCTGATGCCGCATAGTT
AAGCCAGTATCTGCTCCCTGCTTGTGTGTTGGAGGTCGCTGAGTAGTGCGCGAGCAAAATTTAAGCTACA
ACAAGGCAAGGCTTGACCGACAATTGCATGAAGAATCTGCTTAGGGTTAGGCGTTTTGCGCTGCTTCGCG
ATGTACGGGCCAGATATACGCGTTGACATTGATTATTGACTAGTTATTAATAGTAATCAATTACGGGGTC
ATTAGTTCATAGCCCATATATGGAGTTCCGCGTTACATAACTTACGGTAAATGGCCCGCCTGGCTGACCG
CCCAACGACCCCCGCCCATTGACGTCAATAATGACGTATGTTCCCATAGTAACGCCAATAGGGACTTTCC
ATTGACGTCAATGGGTGGACTATTTACGGTAAACTGCCCACTTGGCAGTACATCAAGTGTATCATATGCC
AAGTACGCCCCCTATTGACGTCAATGACGGTAAATGGCCCGCCTGGCATTATGCCCAGTACATGACCTTA
TGGGACTTTCCTACTTGGCAGTACATCTACGTATTAGTCATCGCTATTACCATGGTGATGCGGTTTTGGC
AGTACATCAATGGGCGTGGATAGCGGTTTGACTCACGGGGATTTCCAAGTCTCCACCCCATTGACGTCAA
TGGGAGTTTGTTTTGGCACCAAAATCAACGGGACTTTCCAAAATGTCGTAACAACTCCGCCCCATTGACG
CAAATGGGCGGTAGGCGTGTACGGTGGGAGGTCTATATAAGCAGAGCTCTCTGGCTAACTAGAGAACCCA
CTGCTTACTGGCTTATCGAAATTAATACGACTCACTATAGGGAGACCCAAGCTTGGTACCGAGCTCGGAT
CCATGGACTACAAAGACGATGACGACAAGGCGGCCGCGATGTTGGGATTGTCATCCATGGATTCAATTTT
GAAATGTGCTGCTCTGGTTGGTGAGGACCAGCCTCTTTGCCCAGATCTTCCTGAACTTGACCTTTCTGAA
CTTGATGTGAATGACTTGGATACAGACAGCTTTCTGGGTGGATTGAAGTGGTGTAGCGACCAATCGGAAA
TCATATCCAACCAGTACAACAATGAGCCTGCGAACATATTTGAGAAGATAGATGAAGAGAATGAGGCAAA
CTTGCTAGCGGTTCTCACAGAGACACTGGACAGTCTCCCCGTGGATGAAGACGGATTGCCCTCATTTGAG
AACAAGACTATTGAGCGAACCTTAAGTGTGGAACTCTCTGGAACTGCAGGCCTAACTCCTCCCACAACTC
CTCCTCATAAAGCCAACCAAGATAACCCTTTCAAGGCTTCGCCAAAGCTGAAGCCCTCTTGCAAGACCGT
GGTGCCACCGCCAACCAAGAGGGCCCGGTACAGTGAGTGTTCTGGTACCCAAGGCAGCCACTCCACCAAG
AAAGGGCCCGAGCAATCTGAGTTGTACGCACAACTCAGCAAGTCCTCAGGGCTCAGCCGAGGACACGAGG
AAAGGAAGACTAAACGGCCCAGTCTCCGGCTGTTTGGTGACCATGACTACTGTCAGTCACTCAATTCCAA
AACGGATATACTCATTAACATATCACAGGAGCTCCAAGACTCTAGACAACTAGACTTCAAAGATGCCTCC
TGTGACTGGCAGGGGCACATCTGTTCTTCCACAGATTCAGGCCAGTGCTACCTGAGAGAGACTTTGGAGG
CCAGCAAGCAGGTCTCTCCTTGCAGCACCAGAAAACAGCTCCAAGACCAGGAAATCCGAGCGGAGCTGAA
CAAGCACTTCGGTCATCCCTGTCAAGCTGTGTTTGACGACAAATCAGACAAGACCAGTGAACTAAGGGAT
GGCGACTTCAGTAATGAACAATTCTCCAAACTACCTGTGTTTATAAATTCAGGACTAGCCATGGATGGCC
TATTTGATGACAGTGAAGATGAAAGTGATAAACTGAGCTACCCTTGGGATGGCACGCAGCCCTATTCATT
GTTCGATGTGTCGCCTTCTTGCTCTTCCTTTAACTCTCTTAATGTAATCATTACGTGACTCGAGCATGCA
TCTAGAGGGCCCTATTCTATAGTGTCACCTAAATGCTAGAGCTCGCTGATCAGCCTCGACTGTGCCTTCT
AGTTGCCAGCCATCTGTTGTTTGCCCCTCCCCCGTGCCTTCCTTGACCCTGGAAGGTGCCACTCCCACTG
TCCTTTCCTAATAAAATGAGGAAATTGCATCGCATTGTCTGAGTAGGTGTCATTCTATTCTGGGGGGTGG
GGTGGGGCAGGACAGCAAGGGGGAGGATTGGGAAGACAATAGCAGGCATGCTGGGGATGCGGTGGGCTCT
ATGGCTTCTGAGGCGGAAAGAACCAGCTGGGGCTCTAGGGGGTATCCCC
[124 nt withheld, positions 2430-2553]
C
[32 nt withheld, positions 2555-2586]
CA
[57 nt withheld, positions 2589-2645]
A
[49 nt withheld, positions 2647-2695]
CCTTTGACGTTGGAGTCCACGTTCTTT
[37 nt withheld, positions 2723-2759]
ACCCTATCTCGGTCTATTCTTTTGATTTATAAGGGATTTTGGGGATTTCGGCCTATTGGTTAAAAAATGA
GCTGATTTAACAAAAATTTAACGCGAATTAATTCTGTGGAATGTGTGTCAGTTAGGGTGTGGAAAGTCCC
CAGGCTCCCCAGGCAGGCAGAAGTATGCAAAGCATGCATCTCAATTAGTCAGCAACCAGGTGTGGAAAGT
CCCCAGGCTCCCCAGCAGGCAGAAGTATGCAAAGCATGCATCTCAATTAGTCAGCAACCATAGTCCCGCC
CCTAACTCCGCCCATCCCGCCCCTAACTCCGCCCAGTTCCGCCCATTCTCCGCCCCATGGCTGACTAATT
TTTTTTATTTATGCAGAGGCCGAGGCCGCCTCTGCCTCTGAGCTATTCCAGAAGTAGTGAGGAGGCTTTT
TTGGAGGCCTAGGCTTTTGCAAAAAGCTCCCGGGAGCTTGTATATCCATTTTCGGATCTGATCAAGAGAC
AGGATGAGGATCGTTTCGCATGATTGAACAAGATGGATTGCACGCAGGTTCTCCGGCCGCTTGGGTGGAG
AGGCTATTCGGCTATGACTGGGCACAACAGACAATCGGCTGCTCTGATGCCGCCGTGTTCCGGCTGTCAG
CGCAGGGGCGCCCGGTTCTTTTTGTCAAGACCGACCTGTCCGGTGCCCTGAATGAACTGCAGGACGAGGC
AGCGCGGCTATCGTGGCTGGCCACGACGGGCGTTCCTTGCGCAGCTGTGCTCGACGTTGTCACTGAAGCG
GGAAGGGACTGGCTGCTATTGGGCGAAGTGCCGGGGCAGGATCTCCTGTCATCTCACCTTGCTCCTGCCG
AGAAAGTATCCATCATGGCTGATGCAATGCGGCGGCTGCATACGCTTGATCCGGCTACCTGCCCATTCGA
CCACCAAGCGAAACATCGCATCGAGCGAGCACGTACTCGGATGGAAGCCGGTCTTGTCGATCAGGATGAT
CTGGACGAAGAGCATCAGGGGCTCGCGCCAGCCGAACTGTTCGCCAGGCTCAAGGCGCGCATGCCCGACG
GCGAGGATCTCGTCGTGACCCATGGCGATGCCTGCTTGCCGAATATCATGGTGGAAAATGGCCGCTTTTC
TGGATTCATCGACTGTGGCCGGCTGGGTGTGGCGGACCGCTATCAGGACATAGCGTTGGCTACCCGTGAT
ATTGCTGAAGAGCTTGGCGGCGAATGGGCTGACCGCTTCCTCGTGCTTTACGGTATCGCCGCTCCCGATT
CGCAGCGCATCGCCTTCTATCGCCTTCTTGACGAGTTCTTCTGAGCGGGACTCTGGGGTTCGAAATGACC
GACCAAGCGACGCCCAACCTGCCATCACGAGATTTCGATTCCACCGCCGCCTTCTATGAAAGGTTGGGCT
TCGGAATCGTTTTCCGGGACGCCGGCTGGATGATCCTCCAGCGCGGGGATCTCATGCTGGAGTTCTTCGC
CCACCCCAACTTGTTTATTGCAGCTTATAATGGTTACAAATAAAGCAATAGCATCACAAATTTCACAAAT
AAAGCATTTTTTTCACTGCATTCTAGTTGTGGTTTGTCCAAACTCATCAATGTATCTTATCATGTCTGTA
TACCGTCGACCTCTAGCTAGAGCTTGGCGTAATCATGGTCATAGCTGTTTCCTGTGTGAAATTGTTATCC
GCTCACAATTCCACACAACATACGAGCCGGAAGCATAAAGTGTAAAGCCTGGGGTGCCTAATGAGTGAGC
TAACTCACATTAATTGCGTTGCGCTCACTGCCCGCTTTCCAGTCGGGAAACCTGTCGTGCCAGCTGCATT
AATGAATCGGCCAACGCGCGGGGAGAGGCGGTTTGCGTATTGGGCGCTCTTCCGCTTCCTCGCTCACTGA
CTCGCTGCGCTCGGTCGTTCGGCTGCGGCGAGCGGTATCAGCTCACTCAAAGGCGGTAATACGGTTATCC
ACAGAATCAGGGGATAACGCAGGAAAGAACATGTGAGCAAAAGGCCAGCAAAAGGCCAGGAACCGTAAAA
AGGCCGCGTTGCTGGCGTTTTTCCATAGGCTCCGCCCCCCTGACGAGCATCACAAAAATCGACGCTCAAG
TCAGAGGTGGCGAAACCCGACAGGACTATAAAGATACCAGGCGTTTCCCCCTGGAAGCTCCCTCGTGCGC
TCTCCTGTTCCGACCCTGCCGCTTACCGGATACCTGTCCGCCTTTCTCCCTTCGGGAAGCGTGGCGCTTT
CTCAATGCTCACGCTGTAGGTATCTCAGTTCGGTGTAGGTCGTTCGCTCCAAGCTGGGCTGTGTGCACGA
ACCCCCCGTTCAGCCCGACCGCTGCGCCTTATCCGGTAACTATCGTCTTGAGTCCAACCCGGTAAGACAC
GACTTATCGCCACTGGCAGCAGCCACTGGTAACAGGATTAGCAGAGCGAGGTATGTAGGCGGTGCTACAG
AGTTCTTGAAGTGGTGGCCTAACTACGGCTACACTAGAAGGACAGTATTTGGTATCTGCGCTCTGCTGAA
GCCAGTTACCTTCGGAAAAAGAGTTGGTAGCTCTTGATCCGGCAAACAAACCACCGCTGGTAGCGGTGGT
TTTTTTGTTTGCAAGCAGCAGATTACGCGCAGAAAAAAAGGATCTCAAGAAGATCCTTTGATCTTTTCTA
CGGGGTCTGACGCTCAGTGGAACGAAAACTCACGTTAAGGGATTTTGGTCATGAGATTATCAAAAAGGAT
CTTCACCTAGATCCTTTTAAATTAAAAATGAAGTTTTAAATCAATCTAAAGTATATATGAGTAAACTTGG
TCTGACAGTTACCAATGCTTAATCAGTGAGGCACCTATCTCAGCGATCTGTCTATTTCGTTCATCCATAG
TTGCCTGACTCCCCGTCGTGTAGATAACTACGATACGGGAGGGCTTACCATCTGGCCCCAGTGCTGCAAT
GATACCGCGAGACCCACGCTCACCGGCTCCAGATTTATCAGCAATAAACCAGCCAGCCGGAAGGGCCGAG
CGCAGAAGTGGTCCTGCAACTTTATCCGCCTCCATCCAGTCTATTAATTGTTGCCGGGAAGCTAGAGTAA
GTAGTTCGCCAGTTAATAGTTTGCGCAACGTTGTTGCCATTGCTACAGGCATCGTGGTGTCACGCTCGTC
GTTTGGTATGGCTTCATTCAGCTCCGGTTCCCAACGATCAAGGCGAGTTACATGATCCCCCATGTTGTGC
AAAAAAGCGGTTAGCTCCTTCGGTCCTCCGATCGTTGTCAGAAGTAAGTTGGCCGCAGTGTTATCACTCA
TGGTTATGGCAGCACTGCATAATTCTCTTACTGTCATGCCATCCGTAAGATGCTTTTCTGTGACTGGTGA
GTACTCAACCAAGTCATTCTGAGAATAGTGTATGCGGCGACCGAGTTGCTCTTGCCCGGCGTCAATACGG
GATAATACCGCGCCACATAGCAGAACTTTAAAAGTGCTCATCATTGGAAAACGTTCTTCGGGGCGAAAAC
TCTCAAGGATCTTACCGCTGTTGAGATCCAGTTCGATGTAACCCACTCGTGCACCCAACTGATCTTCAGC
ATCTTTTACTTTCACCAGCGTTTCTGGGTGAGCAAAAACAGGAAGGCAAAATGCCGCAAAAAAGGGAATA
AGGGCGACACGGAAATGTTGAATACTCATACTCTTCCTTTTTCAATATTATTGAAGCATTTATCAGGGTT
ATTGTCTCATGAGCGGATACATATTTGAATGTATTTAGAAAAATAAACAAATAGGGGTTCCGCGCACATT
TCCCCGAAAAGTGCCACCTGACGTC
Features (pLannotate 1.2.2; 22 found; start..end, strand, type, name):
     36..80      -  misc_feature   bom (fragment): basis of mobility region from pBR322
    235..614     +  enhancer       CMV enhancer: human cytomegalovirus immediate early enhancer
    615..818     +  promoter       CMV promoter: human cytomegalovirus (CMV) immediate early promoter
    814..847     +  LTR            5' LTR (truncated) (fragment): truncated 5' long terminal repeat (LTR) from HIV-1
    863..881     +  promoter       T7 promoter: promoter for bacteriophage T7 RNA polymerase
    915..935     +  CDS            3xFLAG (fragment): three tandem FLAG® epitope tags
    964..2067    +  CDS            Ppargc1a (fragment): PRGC1_MOUSE - Also known as Pgc1, Pgc1a, Ppargc1. Experimental evidence at protein level: Swiss-Prot protein existence level 1. Transcriptional coactivator for steroid receptors and nuclear receptors. Greatly increases the transcriptional activity of PPARG and thyroid hormone receptor on the uncoupling protein promoter. Can regulate key mitochondrial genes that contribute to the program of adaptive thermogenesis. Plays an essential role in metabolic reprogramming in response to dietary availability through coordination of the expression of a wide array of genes involved in glucose and fatty ac
   2116..2134    -  promoter       SP6 promoter: promoter for bacteriophage SP6 RNA polymerase
   2160..2384    +  polyA_signal   bGH poly(A) signal: bovine growth hormone polyadenylation signal
   2388..2409    +  promoter       SV40 promoter (fragment): SV40 enhancer and early promoter
   2430..2858    +  rep_origin     f1 ori (sequence partly withheld): f1 bacteriophage origin of replication; arrow indicates direction of (+) strand synthesis
   2872..3202    +  promoter       SV40 promoter: SV40 enhancer and early promoter
   3269..4060    +  CDS            neo: KKA2_KLEPN - Also known as kan, nptII. Experimental evidence at protein level: Swiss-Prot protein existence level 1. Resistance to kanamycin, neomycin, paromomycin, ribostamycin, butirosin and gentamicin B. From Klebsiella pneumoniae.
   4084..4242    +  CDS            ble (fragment): BLE_KLEPN - Experimental evidence at protein level: Swiss-Prot protein existence level 1. Binding protein with a strong affinity to the bleomycin family of antibiotics. Binds to CL990; an antimitotic-antibiotic compound. From Klebsiella pneumoniae.
   4237..4358    +  polyA_signal   SV40 poly(A) signal: SV40 polyadenylation signal
   4431..4447    -  protein_bind   lac operator: The lac repressor binds to the lac operator to inhibit transcription in E. coli. This inhibition can be relieved by adding lactose or isopropyl-β-D-thiogalactopyranoside (IPTG). lac repressor encoded by lacI
   4455..4485    -  promoter       lac promoter: promoter for the E. coli lac operon
   4500..4521    -  protein_bind   CAP binding site: CAP binding activates transcription in the presence of cAMP. E. coli catabolite activator protein
   4534..4626    -  CDS            lacI (fragment): lac repressor; lacI; The lac repressor binds to the lac operator to inhibit transcription in E. coli. This inhibition can be relieved by adding lactose or isopropyl-β-D-thiogalactopyranoside (IPTG).
   4809..5397    -  rep_origin     ori: high-copy-number ColE1/pMB1/pBR322/pUC origin of replication
   5568..6428    -  CDS            AmpR: β-lactamase; bla; confers resistance to ampicillin, carbenicillin, and related antibiotics
   6429..6533    -  promoter       AmpR promoter: bla
