[The description below was written by a language model from this plasmid's Addgene catalogue record and pLannotate feature annotations shown in this document.]
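Description:
pcDNA3.1-Flag-PGC-1alpha2 is a mammalian expression plasmid of about 6.6 kb built on a pcDNA3.1 backbone whose multiple cloning site was modified to carry a Flag epitope coding sequence between the BamHI and NotI sites. It is propagated in E. coli through a high-copy ColE1/pUC-type origin and selected with ampicillin via the β-lactamase gene and its own promoter. An f1 origin is also present. For selection in mammalian cells, the backbone carries a neomycin phosphotransferase gene driven by the SV40 enhancer/early promoter and terminated by an SV40 polyadenylation signal. Small annotated fragments such as bom, lac promoter/operator, lacI, ble and a short HIV-1 LTR match appear to be backbone remnants or annotation hits rather than functional parts of the design.

The payload is a roughly 1.1 kb mouse cDNA encoding PGC-1alpha isoform 2, a variant product of the Ppargc1a gene, which encodes a transcriptional coactivator of nuclear receptors involved in mitochondrial and metabolic gene programmes. The insert was cloned NotI to XhoI downstream of the human CMV immediate-early enhancer and promoter, and is followed by the bovine growth hormone polyadenylation signal. The protein is expressed with an N-terminal Flag tag supplied by the backbone and, according to the record, a C-terminal 6xHis tag carried on the insert, although the feature table does not annotate the His tag separately. Flanking T7 and SP6 promoters serve as sequencing primer sites and could support in vitro transcription. The associated publication concerns PGC-1alpha isoforms in skeletal muscle hypertrophy, which fits use of the plasmid for tagged overexpression, detection and purification of this isoform in mammalian cells.
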