Addgene plasmid #45502: pcDNA3.1-Flag-PGC-1alpha2
Depositing lab: Jorge Ruas & Bruce Spiegelman. Depositing organization: Dana-Farber Cancer Institute. Publication: A PGC-1alpha isoform induced by resistance training regulates skeletal muscle hypertrophy. Ruas JL, White JP, Rao RR, Kleiner S, Brannan KT, Harrison BC, Greene NP, Wu J, Estall JL, Irving BA, Lanza IR, Rasbach KA, Okutsu M, Nair KS, Yan Z, Leinwand LA, Spiegelman BM. Cell. 2012 Dec 7;151(6):1319-31. doi: 10.1016/j.cell.2012.10.050. PubMed 23217713.
Backbone
  Vector backbone: pcDNA3.1
  Backbone size w/o insert (bp): 5424
  Total vector size (bp): 6564
  Modifications to backbone: Modified MCS to include a Flag-tag cDNA sequence between BamHI and NotI sites.
  Vector type: Mammalian Expression
Growth in bacteria
  Bacterial resistance: Ampicillin, 100 μg/mL
  Growth temperature: 37°C
  Growth strain: DH5alpha
  Copy number: Unknown
Gene/Insert
  Gene/Insert name: PGC-1alpha Isoform2 (alt names: PGC-1alpha2; PGC-1a2)
  Species: M. musculus (mouse)
  Insert size (bp): 1140
  GenBank ID: JX866946
  Entrez Gene: Ppargc1a (a.k.a. A830037N07Rik, Gm11133, PGC-1, PPARGC-1-alpha, Pgc-1alpha, Pgc1, Pgco1, Ppargc1)
  Promoter: CMV
  Tag / fusion protein: Flag (N terminal on backbone); 6xHis (C terminal on insert)
  Cloning method: Restriction Enzyme; 5′ cloning site NotI (not destroyed); 3′ cloning site XhoI (not destroyed)
  Sequencing primers: 5′ T7; 3′ SP6
Terms and licenses: Academic/Nonprofit Terms; Industry Terms: Not Available to Industry
How to cite: pcDNA3.1-Flag-PGC-1alpha2 was a gift from Jorge Ruas & Bruce Spiegelman (Addgene plasmid # 45502 ; http://n2t.net/addgene:45502 ; RRID:Addgene_45502)
