>Addgene plasmid #45502 | pcDNA3.1-Flag-PGC-1alpha2 | addgene partial sequence | sequence record 68256 | CMV-F 5'-CGCAAATGGGCGGTAGGCGTG-3'
CTAGAGAACCCACTGCTTACTGGCTTATCGAAATTAATACGACTCACTATAGGGAGACCCAAGCTTGGTA
CCGAGCTCGGATCCACCATGGACTACAAAGACGATGACGACAAGGCGGCCGCGATGTTGGGATTGTCATC
CATGGATTCAATTTTGAAATGTGCTGCTCTGGTTGGTGAGGACCAGCCTCTTTGCCCAGATCTTCCTGAA
CTTGACCTTTCTGAACTTGATGTGAATGACTTGGATACAGACAGCTTTCTGGGTGGATTGAAGTGGTGTA
GCGACCAATCGGAAATCATATCCAACCAGTACAACAATGAGCCTGCGAACATATTTGAGAAGATAGATGA
AGAGAATGAGGCAAACTTGCTAGCGGTTCTCACAGAGACACTGGACAGTCTCCCCGTGGATGAAGACGGA
TTGCCCTCATTTGAGAACAAGACTATTGAGCGAACCTTAAGTGTGGAACTCTCTGGAACTGCAGGCCTAA
CTCCTCCCACAACTCCTCCTCATAAAGCCAACCAAGATAACCCTTTCAAGGCTTCGCCAAAGCTGAAGCC
CTCTTGCAAGACCGTGGTGCCACCGCCAACCAAGAGGGCCCGGTACAGTGAGTGTTCTGGTACCCAAGGC
AGCCACTCCACCAAGAAAGGGCCCGAGCAATCTGAGTTGTACGCACAACTCAGCAAGTCCTCAGGGCTCA
GCCGAGGACACGAGGAAAGGAAGACTAAACGGCCCAGTCTCCGGCTGTTTGGTGACCATGACTACTGTCA
GTCACTCAATTCCAAAACGGATATACTCATTAACATATCACAGGAGCTCCAAGACTCTAGACAACTAGAC
TTCAAAGATGCCTCCTGTGACTGGCAGGGACACATCTGTTCTT
