>Addgene plasmid #45502 | pcDNA3.1-Flag-PGC-1alpha2 | addgene partial sequence | sequence record 68257 | BGH-rev 5'-TAGAAGGCACAGTCGAGG-3'
TATAGAATAGGGCCCTCTAGATGCATGCTCGAGTTAATGATGATGATGATGATGCGTAATGATTACATTA
AGAGAGTTAAAGGAAGAGCAAGAAGGCGACACATCGAACAATGAATAGGGCTGCGTGCCATCCCAAGGGT
AGCTCAGTTTATCACTTTCATCTTCACTGTCATCAAATAGGCCATCCATGGCTAGTCCTGAATTTATAAA
CACAGGTAGTTTGGAGAATTGTTCATTACTGAAGTCGCCATCCCTTAGTTCACTGGTCTTGTCTGATTTG
TCGTCAAACACAGCTTGACAGGGATGACCGAAGTGCTTGTTCAGCTCCGCTCGGATTTCCTGGTCTTGGA
GCTGTTTTCTGGTGCTGCAAGGAGAGACCTGCTTGCTGGCCTCCAAAGTCTCTCTCAGGTAGCACTGGCC
TGAATCTGTGGAAGAACAGATGTGTCCCTGCCAGTCACAGGAGGCATCTTTGAAGTCTAGTTGTCTAGAG
TCTTGGAGCTCCTGTGATATGTTAATGAGTATATCCGTTTTGGAATTGAGTGACTGACAGTAGTCATGGT
CACCAAACAGCCGGAGACTGGGCCGTTTAGTCTTCCTTTCCTCGTGTCCTCGGCTGAGCCCTGAGGACTT
GCTGAGTTGTGCGTACAACTCAGATTGCTCGGGCCCTTTCTTGGTGGAGTGGCTGCCTTGGGTACCAGAA
CACTCACTGTACCGGGCCCTCTTGGTTGGCGGTGGCACCACGGTCTTGCAAGAGGGCTTCAGCTTTGGCG
AAGCCTTGAAAGGGTTATCTTGGTTGGCTTTATGAGGAGGAGTTGTGGGAGGAGTTAGGCCTGCAGTTCC
AGAGAGTTCCACACTTAAGGTTCGCTCAATAGTCTTGTTCTCAAATGAGGGCAATCCGTCTTCATCCACG
GGGAGACTGTCCAGTGTCTCTGTGAGAACCGCTAGCAAGTTTGCCTCATTCTCTTCATCTATCTTCTCAA
ATATGTT
